Addgene plasmid #32815: CMV-hEAAT3
Depositing lab: Susan Amara. Depositing organization: University of Pittsburgh (University, School of Medicine, and Cancer Institute).
Backbone
  Vector backbone: pCMV5
  Backbone size w/o insert (bp): 4700
  Vector type: Mammalian Expression
Growth in bacteria
  Bacterial resistance: Ampicillin, 100 μg/mL
  Growth temperature: 37°C
  Growth strain: DH5alpha
  Copy number: Unknown
Gene/Insert
  Gene/Insert name: hEAAT3 (alt name: human excitatory amino acid transporter 3)
  Species: H. sapiens (human)
  Insert size (bp): 1600
  Entrez Gene: SLC1A1 (a.k.a. DCBXA, EAAC1, EAAT3, SCZD18, hEAAC1)
  Promoter: CMV
  Cloning method: Restriction Enzyme; 5′ cloning site KpnI (unknown if destroyed); 3′ cloning site BamHI (unknown if destroyed)
  Sequencing primers: 5′ CMV-Fwd
Terms and licenses: Academic/Nonprofit Terms; Industry Terms: Not Available to Industry
How to cite: CMV-hEAAT3 was a gift from Susan Amara (Addgene plasmid # 32815 ; http://n2t.net/addgene:32815 ; RRID:Addgene_32815)
