[The description below was written by a language model from this plasmid's Addgene catalogue record and pLannotate feature annotations shown in this document.]
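Description:
CMV-hEAAT3 is a mammalian expression plasmid built on the pCMV5 backbone that carries the human excitatory amino acid transporter 3 (hEAAT3, also called EAAC1; gene SLC1A1). The sequenced record is about 6.2 kb, consistent with a backbone of roughly 4.7 kb plus an insert of roughly 1.6 kb cloned between KpnI and BamHI sites. In bacteria it is maintained through a high-copy ColE1/pUC-type origin and selected with ampicillin via the β-lactamase gene and its own promoter. An f1 origin is also present, which in principle permits single-stranded DNA production. Remnants of the lac region (lacZα and lacI fragments, lac promoter, operator and CAP site) and a T7 promoter are backbone carry-overs that play no part in expressing the insert.

The expression cassette consists of the human cytomegalovirus immediate early enhancer and promoter, followed by the SLC1A1 coding sequence and then the human growth hormone polyadenylation signal, giving strong constitutive transcription in transfected mammalian cells. No epitope tag, fluorescent reporter or mammalian selection marker is annotated, so the construct appears to be suited to transient expression of the untagged transporter. An SV40 enhancer/early promoter region lies downstream of the poly(A) signal; this region usually includes the SV40 origin, which would support episomal amplification in cells expressing large T antigen, although the record does not annotate an origin separately.

EAAT3 is a sodium-dependent, high-affinity transporter that takes up L-glutamate, L- and D-aspartate and also L-cysteine, coupling substrate movement to sodium and proton co-transport and potassium counter-transport. The record does not state a specific purpose. A plasmid of this design would typically be used for heterologous expression to study transporter uptake, pharmacology, electrophysiology or trafficking.
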