Features (pLannotate 1.2.2; 15 found; start..end, strand, type, name):
     14..168     -  CDS            lacZα (fragment): LacZα fragment of β-galactosidase; lacZ fragment
    328..707     +  enhancer       CMV enhancer: human cytomegalovirus immediate early enhancer
    709..908     +  promoter       CMV promoter: human cytomegalovirus (CMV) immediate early promoter
    950..2521    +  CDS            SLC1A1: EAA3_HUMAN - Also known as EAAC1, EAAT3. Experimental evidence at protein level: Swiss-Prot protein existence level 1. Sodium-dependent, high-affinity amino acid transporter that mediates the uptake of L-glutamate and also L-aspartate and D-aspartate (PubMed:7914198, PubMed:7521911, PubMed:8857541, PubMed:26690923, PubMed:21123949). Can also transport L-cysteine (PubMed:21123949). Functions as a symporter that transports one amino acid molecule together with two or three Na(+) ions and one proton, in parallel with the counter-transport of one K(+) ion (PubMed:7521911, PubMed:8857541, PubMed:26
   2532..3154    +  polyA_signal   hGH poly(A) signal: human growth hormone polyadenylation signal
   3183..3512    +  promoter       SV40 promoter: SV40 enhancer and early promoter
   3551..3569    -  promoter       T7 promoter: promoter for bacteriophage T7 RNA polymerase
   3607..3623    -  protein_bind   lac operator: The lac repressor binds to the lac operator to inhibit transcription in E. coli. This inhibition can be relieved by adding lactose or isopropyl-β-D-thiogalactopyranoside (IPTG). lac repressor encoded by lacI
   3631..3661    -  promoter       lac promoter: promoter for the E. coli lac operon
   3676..3697    -  protein_bind   CAP binding site: CAP binding activates transcription in the presence of cAMP. E. coli catabolite activator protein
   3710..3802    -  CDS            lacI (fragment): lac repressor; lacI; The lac repressor binds to the lac operator to inhibit transcription in E. coli. This inhibition can be relieved by adding lactose or isopropyl-β-D-thiogalactopyranoside (IPTG).
   3985..4573    -  rep_origin     ori: high-copy-number ColE1/pMB1/pBR322/pUC origin of replication
   4744..5604    -  CDS            AmpR: β-lactamase; bla; confers resistance to ampicillin, carbenicillin, and related antibiotics
   5605..5709    -  promoter       AmpR promoter: bla
   5736..6164    +  rep_origin     f1 ori (sequence partly withheld): f1 bacteriophage origin of replication; arrow indicates direction of (+) strand synthesis
>Addgene plasmid #32815 | CMV-hEAAT3 | addgene full sequence | sequence record 456466 | Addgene NGS Result
CTTACAATTTCCATTCGCCATTCAGGCTGCGCAACTGTTGGGAAGGGCGATCGGTGCGGGCCTCTTCGCT
ATTACGCCAGCTGGCGAAAGGGGGATGTGCTGCAAGGCGATTAAGTTGGGTAACGCCAGGGTTTTCCCAG
TCACGACGTTGTAAAACGACGGCCAGTGCCAAGCTGATCTATACATTGAATCAATATTGGCAATTAGCCA
TATTAGTCATTGGTTATATAGCATAAATCAATATTGGCTATTGGCCATTGCATACGTTGTATCTATATCA
TAATATGTACATTTATATTGGCTCATGTCCAATATGACCGCCATGTTGACATTGATTATTGACTAGTTAT
TAATAGTAATCAATTACGGGGTCATTAGTTCATAGCCCATATATGGAGTTCCGCGTTACATAACTTACGG
TAAATGGCCCGCCTGGCTGACCGCCCAACGACCCCCGCCCATTGACGTCAATAATGACGTATGTTCCCAT
AGTAACGCCAATAGGGACTTTCCATTGACGTCAATGGGTGGAGTATTTACGGTAAACTGCCCACTTGGCA
GTACATCAAGTGTATCATATGCCAAGTCCGCCCCCTATTGACGTCAATGACGGTAAATGGCCCGCCTGGC
ATTATGCCCAGTACATGACCTTACGGGACTTTCCTACTTGGCAGTACATCTACGTATTAGTCATCGCTAT
TACCATGGTGATGCGGTTTTGGCAGTACACCAATGGGCGTGGATAGCGGTTTGACTCACGGGGATTTCCA
AGTCTCCACCCCATTGACGTCAATGGGAGTTTGTTTTGGCACCAAAATCAACGGGACTTTCCAAAATGTC
GTAATAACCCCGCCCCGTTGACGCAAATGGGCGGTAGGCGTGTACGGTGGGAGGTCTATATAAGCAGAGC
TCGTTTAGTGAACCGTCAGAATTCAGATCTGGTACCGCCATGGGGAAACCGGCGAGGAAAGGATGCGAGT
GGAAGCGCTTCCTGAAGAATAACTGGGTGTTGCTGTCCACCGTGGCCGCGGTGGTGCTAGGCATTACCAC
AGGAGTCTTGGTTCGAGAACACAGCAACCTCTCAACTCTAGAGAAATTCTACTTTGCTTTTCCTGGAGAA
ATTCTAATGCGGATGCTGAAACTCATCATTTTGCCATTAATTATATCCAGCATGATTACAGGTGTTGCTG
CACTGGATTCCAACGTATCCGGAAAAATTGGTCTGCGCGCTGTCGTGTATTATTTCTGTACCACTCTCAT
TGCTGTTATTCTAGGTATTGTGCTGGTGGTGAGCATCAAGCCTGGTGTCACCCAGAAAGTGGGTGAAATT
GCGAGGACAGGCAGCACCCCTGAAGTCAGTACGGTGGATGCCATGTTAGATCTCATCAGGAATATGTTCC
CTGAGAATCTTGTCCAGGCCTGTTTTCAGCAGTACAAAACTAAGCGTGAAGAAGTGAAGCCTCCCAGCGA
TCCAGAGATGAACATGACAGAAGAGTCCTTCACAGCTGTCATGACAACTGCAATTTCCAAGAACAAAACA
AAGGAATACAAAATTGTTGGCATGTATTCAGATGGCATAAACGTCCTGGGCTTGATTGTCTTTTGCCTTG
TCTTTGGACTTGTCATTGGAAAAATGGGAGAAAAGGGACAAATTCTGGTGGATTTCTTCAATGCTTTGAG
TGATGCAACCATGAAAATCGTTCAGATCATCATGTGTTATATGCCACTAGGTATTTTGTTCCTGATTGCT
GGGAAGATCATAGAAGTTGAAGACTGGGAAATATTCCGCAAGCTGGGCCTTTACATGGCCACAGTCCTGA
CTGGGCTTGCAATCCACTCCATTGTAATTCTCCCGCTGATATATTTCATAGTCGTACGAAAGAACCCTTT
CCGATTTGCCATGGGAATGGCCCAGGCTCTCCTGACAGCTCTCATGATCTCTTCCAGTTCAGCAACACTG
CCTGTCACCTTCCGCTGTGCTGAAGAAAATAACCAGGTGGACAAGAGGATCACTCGATTCGTGTTACCCG
TTGGTGCAACAATCAACATGGATGGGACCGCGCTCTATGAAGCAGTGGCAGCGGTGTTTATTGCACAGTT
GAATGACCTGGACTTGGGCATTGGGCAGATCATCACCATCAGTATCACGGCCACATCTGCCAGCATCGGA
GCTGCTGGCGTGCCCCAGGCTGGCCTGGTGACCATGGTGATTGTGCTGAGTGCCGTGGGCCTGCCCGCCG
AGGATGTCACCCTGATCATTGCTGTCGACTGGCTCCTGGACCGGTTCAGGACCATGGTCAACGTCCTTGG
TGATGCTTTTGGGACGGGCATTGTGGAAAAGCTCTCCAAGAAGGAGCTGGAGCAGATGGATGTTTCATCT
GAAGTCAACATTGTGAATCCCTTTGCCTTGGAATCCACAATCCTTGACAACGAAGACTCAGACACCAAGA
AGTCTTATGTCAATGGAGGCTTTGCAGTAGACAAGTCTGACACCATCTCATTCACCCAGACCTCACAGTT
CTAGGGATCCCGGGTGGCATCCCTGTGACCCCTCCCCAGTGCCTCTCCTGGCCCTGGAAGTTGCCACTCC
AGTGCCCACCAGCCTTGTCCTAATAAAATTAAGTTGCATCATTTTGTCTGACTAGGTGTCCTTCTATAAT
ATTATGGGGTGGAGGGGGGTGGTATGGAGCAAGGGGCAAGTTGGGAAGACAACCTGTAGGGCCTGCGGGG
TCTATTGGGAACCAAGCTGGAGTGCAGTGGCACAATCTTGGCTCACTGCAATCTCCGCCTCCTGGGTTCA
AGCGATTCTCCTGCCTCAGCCTCCCGAGTTGTTGGGATTCCAGGCATGCATGACCAGGCTCAGCTAATTT
TTGTTTTTTTGGTAGAGACGGGGTTTCACCATATTGGCCAGGCTGGTCTCCAACTCCTAATCTCAGGTGA
TCTACCCACCTTGGCCTCCCAAATTGCTGGGATTACAGGCGTGAACCACTGCTCCCTTCCCTGTCCTTCT
GATTTTAAAATAACTATACCAGCAGGAGGACGTCCAGACACAGCATAGGCTACCTGGCCATGCCCAACCG
GTGGGACATTTGAGTTGCTTGCTTGGCACTGTCCTCTCATGCGTTGGGTCCACTCAGTAGATGCCTGTTG
AATTGGGTACGCGGCCAGCTTGGCTGTGGAATGTGTGTCAGTTAGGGTGTGGAAAGTCCCCAGGCTCCCC
AGCAGGCAGAAGTATGCAAAGCATGCATCTCAATTAGTCAGCAACCAGGTGTGGAAAGTCCCCAGGCTCC
CCAGCAGGCAGAAGTATGCAAAGCATGCATCTCAATTAGTCAGCAACCATAGTCCCGCCCCTAACTCCGC
CCATCCCGCCCCTAACTCCGCCCAGTTCCGCCCATTCTCCGCCCCATGGCTGACTAATTTTTTTTATTTA
TGCAGAGGCCGAGGCCGCCTCGGCCTCTGAGCTATTCCAGAAGTAGTGAGGAGGCTTTTTTGGAGGCCTA
GGCTTTTGCAAAAAGCTCCTCGAGGAACTGAAAAACCAGAAAGTTAATTCCCTATAGTGAGTCGTATTAA
ATTCGTAATCATGTCATAGCTGTTTCCTGTGTGAAATTGTTATCCGCTCACAATTCCACACAACATACGA
GCCGGAAGCATAAAGTGTAAAGCCTGGGGTGCCTAATGAGTGAGCTAACTCACATTAATTGCGTTGCGCT
CACTGCCCGCTTTCCAGTCGGGAAACCTGTCGTGCCAGCTGCATTAATGAATCGGCCAACGCGCGGGGAG
AGGCGGTTTGCGTATTGGGCGCTCTTCCGCTTCCTCGCTCACTGACTCGCTGCGCTCGGTCGTTCGGCTG
CGGCGAGCGGTATCAGCTCACTCAAAGGCGGTAATACGGTTATCCACAGAATCAGGGGATAACGCAGGAA
AGAACATGTGAGCAAAAGGCCAGCAAAAGGCCAGGAACCGTAAAAAGGCCGCGTTGCTGGCGTTTTTCCA
TAGGCTCCGCCCCCCTGACGAGCATCACAAAAATCGACGCTCAAGTCAGAGGTGGCGAAACCCGACAGGA
CTATAAAGATACCAGGCGTTTCCCCCTGGAAGCTCCCTCGTGCGCTCTCCTGTTCCGACCCTGCCGCTTA
CCGGATACCTGTCCGCCTTTCTCCCTTCGGGAAGCGTGGCGCTTTCTCATAGCTCACGCTGTAGGTATCT
CAGTTCGGTGTAGGTCGTTCGCTCCAAGCTGGGCTGTGTGCACGAACCCCCCGTTCAGCCCGACCGCTGC
GCCTTATCCGGTAACTATCGTCTTGAGTCCAACCCGGTAAGACACGACTTATCGCCACTGGCAGCAGCCA
CTGGTAACAGGATTAGCAGAGCGAGGTATGTAGGCGGTGCTACAGAGTTCTTGAAGTGGTGGCCTAACTA
CGGCTACACTAGAAGAACAGTATTTGGTATCTGCGCTCTGCTGAAGCCAGTTACCTTCGGAAAAAGAGTT
GGTAGCTCTTGATCCGGCAAACAAACCACCGCTGGTAGCGGTGGTTTTTTTGTTTGCAAGCAGCAGATTA
CGCGCAGAAAAAAAGGATCTCAAGAAGATCCTTTGATCTTTTCTACGGGGTCTGACGCTCAGTGGAACGA
AAACTCACGTTAAGGGATTTTGGTCATGAGATTATCAAAAAGGATCTTCACCTAGATCCTTTTAAATTAA
AAATGAAGTTTTAAATCAATCTAAAGTATATATGAGTAAACTTGGTCTGACAGTTACCAATGCTTAATCA
GTGAGGCACCTATCTCAGCGATCTGTCTATTTCGTTCATCCATAGTTGCCTGACTCCCCGTCGTGTAGAT
AACTACGATACGGGAGGGCTTACCATCTGGCCCCAGTGCTGCAATGATACCGCGAGACCCACGCTCACCG
GCTCCAGATTTATCAGCAATAAACCAGCCAGCCGGAAGGGCCGAGCGCAGAAGTGGTCCTGCAACTTTAT
CCGCCTCCATCCAGTCTATTAATTGTTGCCGGGAAGCTAGAGTAAGTAGTTCGCCAGTTAATAGTTTGCG
CAACGTTGTTGCCATTGCTACAGGCATCGTGGTGTCACGCTCGTCGTTTGGTATGGCTTCATTCAGCTCC
GGTTCCCAACGATCAAGGCGAGTTACATGATCCCCCATGTTGTGCAAAAAAGCGGTTAGCTCCTTCGGTC
CTCCGATCGTTGTCAGAAGTAAGTTGGCCGCAGTGTTATCACTCATGGTTATGGCAGCACTGCATAATTC
TCTTACTGTCATGCCATCCGTAAGATGCTTTTCTGTGACTGGTGAGTACTCAACCAAGTCATTCTGAGAA
TAGTGTATGCGGCGACCGAGTTGCTCTTGCCCGGCGTCAATACGGGATAATACCGCGCCACATAGCAGAA
CTTTAAAAGTGCTCATCATTGGAAAACGTTCTTCGGGGCGAAAACTCTCAAGGATCTTACCGCTGTTGAG
ATCCAGTTCGATGTAACCCACTCGTGCACCCAACTGATCTTCAGCATCTTTTACTTTCACCAGCGTTTCT
GGGTGAGCAAAAACAGGAAGGCAAAATGCCGCAAAAAAGGGAATAAGGGCGACACGGAAATGTTGAATAC
TCATACTCTTCCTTTTTCAATATTATTGAAGCATTTATCAGGGTTATTGTCTCATGAGCGGATACATATT
TGAATGTATTTAGAAAAATAAACAAATAGGGGTTCCGCGCACATTTCCCCGAAAAGTGCCACCTG
[124 nt withheld, positions 5736-5859]
C
[91 nt withheld, positions 5861-5951]
A
[49 nt withheld, positions 5953-6001]
CCTTTGACGTTGGAGTCCACGTTCTTT
[37 nt withheld, positions 6029-6065]
ACCCTATCTCGGTCTATTCTTTTGATTTATAAGGGATTTTGCCGATTTCGGCCTATTGGTTAAAAAATGA
GCTGATTTAACAAAAATTTAACGCGAATTTTAACAAAATATTAACG
