>Addgene plasmid #32815 | CMV-hEAAT3 | addgene partial sequence | sequence record 39146 | CMV-F 5'-CGCAAATGGGCGGTAGGCGTG-3'
AACCGTCAGAATTCAGATCTGGTACCGCCATGGGGAAACCGGCGAGGAAAGGATGCGAGTGGAAGCGCTT
CCTGAAGAATAACTGGGTGTTGCTGTCCACCGTGGCCGCGGTGGTGCTAGGCATTACCACAGGAGTCTTG
GTTCGAGAACACAGCAACCTCTCAACTCTAGAGAAATTCTACTTTGCTTTTCCTGGAGAAATTCTAATGC
GGATGCTGAAACTCATCATTTTGCCATTAATTATATCCAGCATGATTACAGGTGTTGCTGCACTGGATTC
CAACGTATCCGGAAAAATTGGTCTGCGCGCTGTCGTGTATTATTTCTGTACCACTCTCATTGCTGTTATT
CTAGGTATTGTGCTGGTGGTGAGCATCAAGCCTGGTGTCACCCAGAAAGTGGGTGAAATTGCGAGGACAG
GCAGCACCCCTGAAGTCAGTACGGTGGATGCCATGTTAGATCTCATCAGGAATATGTTCCCTGAGAATCT
TGTCCAGGCCTGTTTTCAGCAGTACAAAACTAAGCGTGAAGAAGTGAAGCCTCCCAGCGATCCAGAGATG
AACATGACAGAAGAGTCCTTCACAGCTGTCATGACAACTGCAATTTCCAAGAACAAAACAAAGGAATACA
AAATTGTTGGCATGTATTCAGATGGCATAAACGTCCTGGGCTTGATTGTCTTTTGCCTTGTCTTTGGACT
TGTCATTGGAAAAATGGGAGAAAAGGGACAAATTCTGGTGGATTTCTTCAATGCTTTGAGTGATGCAACC
ATGAAAATCGTTCAGATCATCATGTGTTATATGCCACTAGGTATTTTGTTCCTGATTGCTGGGAAGATCA
TAGAAGTTGA
